>Addgene plasmid #117345 | pmiRGLO-FAM104A-202 | depositor full sequence | sequence record 221480 | Full Sequence
CATGCAAGCTGATCCGGCTGCTAACAAAGCCCGAAAGGAAGCTGAGTTGGCTGCTGCCACCGCTGAGCAA
TAACTAGCATAACCCCTTGGGGCGGCCGCTTCGAGCAGACATGATAAGATACATTGATGAGTTTGGACAA
ACCACAACTAGAATGCAGTGAAAAAAATGCTTTATTTGTGAAATTTGTGATGCTATTGCTTTATTTGTAA
CCATTATAAGCTGCAATAAACAAGTTAACAACAACAATTGCATTCATTTTATGTTTCAGGTTCAGGGGGA
GATGTGGGAGGTTTTTTTAAGCAAGTAAAACCTCTACAAATGTGGTAAAATCGAATTTTAACAAAATATT
AACGCTTACAATTTCCTGATGCGGTATTTTCTCCTTACGCATCTGTGCGGTATTTCACACCGCATACGCG
GATCTGCGCAGCACCATGGCCTGAAATAACCTCTGAAAGAGGAACTTGGTTAGGTACCTTCTGAGGCGGA
AAGAACCAGCTGTGGAATGTGTGTCAGTTAGGGTGTGGAAAGTCCCCAGGCTCCCCAGCAGGCAGAAGTA
TGCAAAGCATGCATCTCAATTAGTCAGCAACCAGGTGTGGAAAGTCCCCAGGCTCCCCAGCAGGCAGAAG
TATGCAAAGCATGCATCTCAATTAGTCAGCAACCATAGTCCCGCCCCTAACTCCGCCCATCCCGCCCCTA
ACTCCGCCCAGTTCCGCCCATTCTCCGCCCCATGGCTGACTAATTTTTTTTATTTATGCAGAGGCCGAGG
CCGCCTCGGCCTCTGAGCTATTCCAGAAGTAGTGAGGAGGCTTTTTTGGAGGCCTAGGCTTTTGCAAAAA
GCTTGATTCTTCTGACACAACAGTCTCGAACCAAAGGCTGGAGCCACCATGGCTTCCAAGGTGTACGACC
CCGAGCAACGCAAACGCATGATCACTGGGCCTCAGTGGTGGGCTCGCTGCAAGCAAATGAACGTGCTGGA
CTCCTTCATCAACTACTATGATTCCGAGAAGCACGCCGAGAACGCCGTGATTTTTCTGCATGGTAACGCT
GCCTCCAGCTACCTGTGGAGGCACGTCGTGCCTCACATCGAGCCCGTGGCTAGATGCATCATCCCTGATC
TGATCGGAATGGGTAAGTCCGGCAAGAGCGGGAATGGCTCATATCGCCTCCTGGATCACTACAAGTACCT
CACCGCTTGGTTCGAGCTGCTGAACCTTCCAAAGAAAATCATCTTTGTGGGCCACGACTGGGGGGCTTGT
CTGGCCTTTCACTACTCCTACGAGCACCAAGACAAGATCAAGGCCATCGTCCATGCTGAGAGTGTCGTGG
ACGTGATCGAGTCCTGGGACGAGTGGCCTGACATCGAGGAGGATATCGCCCTGATCAAGAGCGAAGAGGG
CGAGAAAATGGTGCTTGAGAATAACTTCTTCGTCGAGACCATGCTCCCAAGCAAGATCATGCGGAAACTG
GAGCCTGAGGAGTTCGCTGCCTACCTGGAGCCATTCAAGGAGAAGGGCGAGGTTAGACGGCCTACCCTCT
CCTGGCCTCGCGAGATCCCTCTCGTTAAGGGAGGCAAGCCCGACGTCGTCCAGATTGTCCGCAACTACAA
CGCCTACCTTCGGGCCAGCGACGATCTGCCTAAGATGTTCATCGAGTCCGACCCTGGGTTCTTTTCCAAC
GCTATTGTCGAGGGAGCTAAGAAGTTCCCTAACACCGAGTTCGTGAAGGTGAAGGGCCTCCACTTCAGCC
AGGAGGACGCTCCAGATGAAATGGGTAAGTACATCAAGAGCTTCGTGGAGCGCGTGCTGAAGAACGAGCA
GACCGGTGGTGGGAGCGGAGGTGGCGGATCAGGTGGCGGAGGCTCCGGAGGGATTGAACAAGATGGATTG
CACGCAGGTTCTCCGGCCGCTTGGGTGGAGAGGCTATTCGGCTATGACTGGGCACAACAGACAATCGGCT
GCTCTGATGCCGCCGTGTTCCGGCTGTCAGCGCAGGGGCGCCCGGTTCTTTTTGTCAAGACCGACCTGTC
CGGTGCCCTGAATGAACTGCAGGACGAGGCAGCGCGGCTATCGTGGCTGGCCACGACGGGCGTTCCTTGC
GCAGCTGTGCTCGACGTTGTCACTGAAGCGGGAAGGGACTGGCTGCTATTGGGCGAAGTGCCGGGGCAGG
ATCTCCTGTCATCTCACCTTGCTCCTGCCGAGAAAGTATCCATCATGGCTGATGCAATGCGGCGGCTGCA
TACGCTTGATCCGGCTACCTGCCCATTCGACCACCAAGCGAAACATCGCATCGAGCGAGCACGTACTCGG
ATGGAAGCCGGTCTTGTCGATCAGGATGATCTGGACGAAGAGCATCAGGGGCTCGCGCCAGCCGAACTGT
TCGCCAGGCTCAAGGCGCGCATGCCCGACGGCGAGGATCTCGTCGTGACCCATGGCGATGCCTGCTTGCC
GAATATCATGGTGGAAAATGGCCGCTTTTCTGGATTCATCGACTGTGGCCGGCTGGGTGTGGCGGACCGC
TATCAGGACATAGCGTTGGCTACCCGTGATATTGCTGAAGAGCTTGGCGGCGAATGGGCTGACCGCTTCC
TCGTGCTTTACGGTATCGCCGCTCCCGATTCGCAGCGCATCGCCTTCTATCGCCTTCTTGACGAGTTCTT
CTGAGCGGGACTCTGGGGTTCGAAATGACCGACCAAGCGACGCCCAACCTGCCATCACGATGGCCGCAAT
AAAATATCTTTATTTTCATTACATCTGTGTGTTGGTTTTTTGTGTGAATCGATAGCGATAAGGATCCTCT
TTGCGCTTGCGTTTTCCCTTGTCCAGATAGCCCAGTAGCTGACATTCATCCGGGGTCAGCACCGTTTCTG
CGGACTGGCTTTCTACGTAATGGTTTCTTAGACGTCAGGTGGCACTTTTCGGGGAAATGTGCGCGGAACC
CCTATTTGTTTATTTTTCTAAATACATTCAAATATGTATCCGCTCATGAGACAATAACCCTGATAAATGC
TTCAATAATATTGAAAAAGGAAGAGTATGAGTATTCAACATTTCCGTGTCGCCCTTATTCCCTTTTTTGC
GGCATTTTGCCTTCCTGTTTTTGCTCACCCAGAAACGCTGGTGAAAGTAAAAGATGCTGAAGATCAGTTG
GGTGCACGAGTGGGTTACATCGAACTGGATCTCAACAGCGGTAAGATCCTTGAGAGTTTTCGCCCCGAAG
AACGTTTTCCAATGATGAGCACTTTCAAAGTTCTGCTATGTGGCGCGGTATTATCCCGTATTGACGCCGG
GCAAGAGCAACTCGGTCGCCGCATACACTATTCTCAGAATGACTTGGTTGAGTACTCACCAGTCACAGAA
AAGCATCTTACGGATGGCATGACAGTAAGAGAATTATGCAGTGCTGCCATAACCATGAGTGATAACACTG
CGGCCAACTTACTTCTGACAACTATCGGAGGACCGAAGGAGCTAACCGCTTTTTTGCACAACATGGGGGA
TCATGTAACTCGCCTTGATCGTTGGGAACCGGAGCTGAATGAAGCCATACCAAACGACGAGCGTGACACC
ACGATGCCTGTAGCAATGGCAACAACGTTGCGCAAACTATTAACTGGCGAACTACTTACTCTAGCTTCCC
GGCAACAATTAATAGACTGGATGGAGGCGGATAAAGTTGCAGGACCACTTCTGCGCTCGGCCCTTCCGGC
TGGCTGGTTTATTGCTGATAAATCTGGAGCCGGTGAGCGTGGGTCTCGCGGTATCATTGCAGCACTGGGG
CCAGATGGTAAGCCCTCCCGTATCGTAGTTATCTACACGACGGGGAGTCAGGCAACTATGGATGAACGAA
ATAGACAGATCGCTGAGATAGGTGCCTCACTGATTAAGCATTGGTAATTCGAAATGACCGACCAAGCGAC
GCCCAACCGGTATCAGCTCACTCAAAGGCGGTAATACGGTTATCCACAGAATCAGGGGATAACGCAGGAA
AGAACATGTGAGCAAAAGGCCAGCAAAAGGCCAGGAACCGTAAAAAGGCCGCGTTGCTGGCGTTTTTCCA
TAGGCTCCGCCCCCCTGACGAGCATCACAAAAATCGACGCTCAAGTCAGAGGTGGCGAAACCCGACAGGA
CTATAAAGATACCAGGCGTTTCCCCCTGGAAGCTCCCTCGTGCGCTCTCCTGTTCCGACCCTGCCGCTTA
CCGGATACCTGTCCGCCTTTCTCCCTTCGGGAAGCGTGGCGCTTTCTCATAGCTCACGCTGTAGGTATCT
CAGTTCGGTGTAGGTCGTTCGCTCCAAGCTGGGCTGTGTGCACGAACCCCCCGTTCAGCCCGACCGCTGC
GCCTTATCCGGTAACTATCGTCTTGAGTCCAACCCGGTAAGACACGACTTATCGCCACTGGCAGCAGCCA
CTGGTAACAGGATTAGCAGAGCGAGGTATGTAGGCGGTGCTACAGAGTTCTTGAAGTGGTGGCCTAACTA
CGGCTACACTAGAAGGACAGTATTTGGTATCTGCGCTCTGCTGAAGCCAGTTACCTTCGGAAAAAGAGTT
GGTAGCTCTTGATCCGGCAAACAAACCACCGCTGGTAGCGGTGGTTTTTTTGTTTGCAAGCAGCAGATTA
CGCGCAGAAAAAAAGGATTTCAAGAAGATCCTTTGATCTTTTCTACGGGGTCTGACGCTCAGTGGAACGA
AAACTCACGTTAAGGGATTTTGGTCATGAGATTATCAAAAAGGATCTTCACCTAGATCCTTTTATAGTCC
GGAAATACAGGAACGCACGCTGGATGGCCCTTCGCTGGGATGGTGAAACCATGAAAAATGGCAGCTTCAG
TGGATTAAGTGGGGGTAATGTGGCCTGTACCCTCTGGTTGCATAGGTATTCATACGGTTAAAATTTATCA
GGCGCGATTGCGGCAGTTTTTCGGGTGGTTTGTTGCCATTTTTACCTGTCTGCTGCCGTGATCGCGCTGA
ACGCGTTTTAGCGGTGCGTACAATTAAGGGATTATGGTAAATCCACTTACTGTCTGCCCTCGTAGCCATC
GAGATAAACCGCAGTACTCCGGCCACGATGCGTCCGGCGTAGAGGATCGAGATCTACCGGGTAGGGGAGG
CGCTTTTCCCAAGGCAGTCTGGAGCATGCGCTTTAGCAGCCCCGCTGGGCACTTGGCGCTACACAAGTGG
CCTCTGGCCTCGCACACATTCCACATCCACCGGTAGGCGCCAACCGGCTCCGTTCTTTGGTGGCCCCTTC
GCGCCACCTTCTACTCCTCCCCTAGTCAGGAAGTTCCCCCCCGCCCCGCAGCTCGCGTCGTGCAGGACGT
GACAAATGGAAGTAGCACGTCTCACTAGTCTCGTGCAGATGGACAGCACCGCTGAGCAATGGAAGCGGGT
AGGCCTTTGGGGCAGCGGCCAATAGCAGCTTTGCTCCTTCGCTTTCTGGGCTCAGAGGCTGGGAAGGGGT
GGGTCCGGGGGCGGGCTCAGGGGCGGGCTCAGGGGCGGGGCGGGCGCCCGAAGGTCCTCCGGAGGCCCGG
CATTCTGCACGCTTCAAAAGCGCACGTCTGCCGCGCTGTTCTCCTCTTCCTCATCTCCGGGCCTTTCGAC
CTGCAGCCCAAGCTTGGCAATCCGGTACTGTTGGTAAAGCCACCATGGAAGATGCCAAAAACATTAAGAA
GGGCCCAGCGCCATTCTACCCACTCGAAGACGGGACCGCCGGCGAGCAGCTGCACAAAGCCATGAAGCGC
TACGCCCTGGTGCCCGGCACCATCGCCTTTACCGACGCACATATCGAGGTGGACATTACCTACGCCGAGT
ACTTCGAGATGAGCGTTCGGCTGGCAGAAGCTATGAAGCGCTATGGGCTGAATACAAACCATCGGATCGT
GGTGTGCAGCGAGAATAGCTTGCAGTTCTTCATGCCCGTGTTGGGTGCCCTGTTCATCGGTGTGGCTGTG
GCCCCAGCTAACGACATCTACAACGAGCGCGAGCTGCTGAACAGCATGGGCATCAGCCAGCCCACCGTCG
TATTCGTGAGCAAGAAAGGGCTGCAAAAGATCCTCAACGTGCAAAAGAAGCTACCGATCATACAAAAGAT
CATCATCATGGATAGCAAGACCGACTACCAGGGCTTCCAAAGCATGTACACCTTCGTGACTTCCCATTTG
CCACCCGGCTTCAACGAGTACGACTTCGTGCCCGAGAGCTTCGACCGGGACAAAACCATCGCCCTGATCA
TGAACAGTAGTGGCAGTACCGGATTGCCCAAGGGCGTAGCCCTACCGCACCGCACCGCTTGTGTCCGATT
CAGTCATGCCCGCGACCCCATCTTCGGCAACCAGATCATCCCCGACACCGCTATCCTCAGCGTGGTGCCA
TTTCACCACGGCTTCGGCATGTTCACCACGCTGGGCTACTTGATCTGCGGCTTTCGGGTCGTGCTCATGT
ACCGCTTCGAGGAGGAGCTATTCTTGCGCAGCTTGCAAGACTATAAGATTCAATCTGCCCTGCTGGTGCC
CACACTATTTAGCTTCTTCGCTAAGAGCACTCTCATCGACAAGTACGACCTAAGCAACTTGCACGAGATC
GCCAGCGGCGGGGCGCCGCTCAGCAAGGAGGTAGGTGAGGCCGTGGCCAAACGCTTCCACCTACCAGGCA
TCCGCCAGGGCTACGGCCTGACAGAAACAACCAGCGCCATTCTGATCACCCCCGAAGGGGACGACAAGCC
TGGCGCAGTAGGCAAGGTGGTGCCCTTCTTCGAGGCTAAGGTGGTGGACTTGGACACCGGTAAGACACTG
GGTGTGAACCAGCGCGGCGAGCTGTGCGTCCGTGGCCCCATGATCATGAGCGGCTACGTTAACAACCCCG
AGGCTACAAACGCTCTCATCGACAAGGACGGCTGGCTGCACAGCGGCGACATCGCCTACTGGGACGAGGA
CGAGCACTTCTTCATCGTGGACCGGCTGAAGAGCCTGATCAAATACAAGGGCTACCAGGTAGCCCCAGCC
GAACTGGAGAGCATCCTGCTGCAACACCCCAACATCTTCGACGCCGGGGTCGCCGGCCTGCCCGACGACG
ATGCCGGCGAGCTGCCCGCCGCAGTCGTCGTGCTGGAACACGGTAAAACCATGACCGAGAAGGAGATCGT
GGACTATGTGGCCAGCCAGGTTACAACCGCCAAGAAGCTGCGCGGTGGTGTTGTGTTCGTGGACGAGGTG
CCTAAAGGACTGACCGGCAAGTTGGACGCCCGCAAGATCCGCGAGATTCTCATTAAGGCCAAGAAGGGCG
GCAAGATCGCCGTGTAATTCTAGTTGTTTAAACGAGCTCGTGTGCCGGCAGTTTCTTGCCTTCTGTGAAG
GGACAGCGCTGTGCAGATTTGATATTTCAACTTACAACTTGTTTTAAAAGAAAAATTGCACACGAAAAAT
GCCTGTTGGCTTTTCAGTCTATATTTGAAATAACAGGTTAACAGGCAGTTGTTTACTTGTGGTTTTGCTG
CACTATTGCAATTTCAAAGGGGCTTTGAAGCAATTTTTTATAGGATTCTTTTGAGGGAGGGTATCAAATC
TATGTCAAGGTAGTGGTTTGAGGAAAACTCATTCTGTGTGTTGAATCCATAGTATGTCCCATTCAGACTG
ATTTCCAAATCTGTCAACTAGAAACTCTACTTTATGTAAAGGGCCTTTTAAAAATGCGGGATCTTCAATT
TTTTTTATTCAATAAACTAGTAAAGAGTATCTAGTTTCCATGAAAAAACATAAGTTTTTTTCCAAAATAT
AGGAAGCTTGATTCAGTCTTGCACTGAAATTAACTGCCATACTACCTCTCAGTATGTAGATGTTCTATTG
AAAGTACTCTCTCCTGTGTAACAGGAGAACAATCAGATCCAATTCAGACTGTCAGTGAAGCACACTCCCT
AATAATAGTCTCTACTCTTTGTTATATATTTGTATTTCCAGAGAGAATGTCTTTTAGATTCTTGTATACC
CAGATAACTTCTGTGTCACTATTCCACCAGAGTCTGCACCTCAGACTTTAGTAGGAAACATGGCACAGTT
CTGCAAGTAAAGTAATATGTAATGACTTTTTGTCCTACAAACTTGGTCAGTCAGCAGCTTACATGATCTC
ATTGACAATTCCACCTTGTAGTGTCAACAATTAAGGTGTTGTTGAACGCTGATAAAATGTAAGCTACCTG
AACTGATGTCTAAAGCAACAAGTATTGTGAAATTTTGGGACAAGGATTAACTTGATGCTTAAAGTAACCC
CCAACAGTAACTAGGGGGCCACATTCCATCAGTGAAACTGGAAAGATTGGTGTGGCTGAGAATCAGATGA
GCAGAGGCACCTTTAGAAGAAATAATGTGGTAGTATTTATTTAGGGAGAGACAGATGTGTTGCCATGTTA
CTTAGTCATACTAGAGAGCCAGCCAAGTTTGAATAATGAAGGTGCAGACGTGTTGTCTTCTTCACTGACA
AGCTGTCTGAACAAGGAGCCAGGAACTGTCGGGTCACCAGCTGTGGAGCGTGCCGGGGGGACAACCTGCC
ATTGGATGTAGAGAAAAGTGCCTTAGAGTTGGCCTGAGCCCTCCTGCCCACTCGCCCTCCGCGCGACGCC
ACTCGGAGTCCACACGGCACACACAAGCGGAGCTGAGAAGCACGATGGCTCTAGTCAGAGGACTTTGCTG
TCGGTCCAGATTTGAAGAGGACACGGAACAGCATGAGCCTTTGTGACAAAACTAGAATTTGGAAATGAGG
ACTGTCTTGGGAAAAGGGTAGACACAGGCACTTCTCTCCACAGCCTGCTAACCTAATGTGGGCAGAACTG
AAAGATCACTGCAGTGGAAACTGTTCTGGAAGAGGCTGCAACATAGCCCATGCTTAGGGACTGGATGGTT
TTTGCAAGAGCTTTTTTTTTTTTTAAACTACCATCTCCCAACTTTTAAAGCCAGATACTTGACAAGGATT
TTAGATCTTAATGGGTTCGATGGTAGGGAATACGGAAAGGATACACTGCTAATATTGTGTCTAACAATAA
AGCAAACAACTCGATGCTGTAAGAAGACAAGCTGTTTGAGCTTTCAAACACACATGCACACAGCACAATT
CAGAAATACCCAGGAGGATTCCTGCAGGCTTAACAGTTGGCATCGTACTGAAATGAAACGTGTATTAACA
AGAAAATGTCAAACTTTTGGGGAAACAAATTTTCTGTTACTTCCCACCCAACTAAAAGGGAAGATAAAAC
CATCATCACCAGAACAAAACAGATTTTCTCCAAACAAGTACAATGATAGTGCCGGGTTGGCAGTTAACTC
TTTCACCCTACTAAATTCAAGAGCTCATCTCCACCCTGTCCTGTATATTTTCTACATTTCTATTAAGAGG
CTACTTGGTAGTGTCAGCGGGCATCTTTTACACCTTCTAGTAGCTCAAGCTAGTAAAACCTTGTACTTCT
CTATTGCGCCGCCATTAAAAGCAGCATTAGTGCATTTTGTCATTCAAGTCGACCTGCAGG
Features (pLannotate 1.2.2; 19 found; start..end, strand, type, name):
     17..66      +  CDS            SET1 (fragment): solubility-enhancement tag derived from T7 phage gene 10B
     74..93      +  terminator     T7 terminator (fragment): transcription terminator for bacteriophage T7 RNA polymerase
    115..236     -  polyA_signal   SV40 poly(A) signal: SV40 polyadenylation signal
    259..327     -  CDS            large T antigen (fragment): large T antigen from SV40 (simian virus 40)
    332..364     +  rep_origin     M13 ori (fragment): M13 bacteriophage origin of replication; arrow indicates direction of (+) strand synthesis
    365..416     -  misc_feature   bom (fragment): basis of mobility region from pBR322
    481..838     +  promoter       SV40 promoter: SV40 enhancer and early promoter
    889..1821    +  CDS            hRluc: Renilla luciferase human codon-optimized
   1872..2664    +  CDS            NeoR/KanR (fragment): aminoglycoside phosphotransferase from Tn5; aph(3')-II (or nptII); confers resistance to neomycin, kanamycin, and G418 (Geneticin®)
   2728..2776    +  polyA_signal   poly(A) signal: synthetic polyadenylation signal
   2797..2889    -  CDS            tnpA (fragment): TN5P_ECOLX - Also known as tnp. Experimental evidence at protein level: Swiss-Prot protein existence level 1. Mediates transposition of transposon Tn5 by a 'cut and paste' mechanism. First, the monomeric transposase binds the 19 bp inverted DNA repeats flanking the transposon. Then, dimerization of the DNA- bound transposase creates a synaptic DNA complex. After nicking of the first DNA strand, excision of the transposon proceeds through a series of intermediates. The transposase then mediates the insertion of the transposon at a new site by strand transfer. The activity of the wild- type tran
   2932..3036    +  promoter       AmpR promoter: bla
   3037..3897    +  CDS            AmpR: β-lactamase; bla; confers resistance to ampicillin, carbenicillin, and related antibiotics
   4055..4643    -  rep_origin     ori: high-copy-number ColE1/pMB1/pBR322/pUC origin of replication
   4759..5042    +  misc_feature   cer region: ColE1-derived recombination site that helps to maintain plasmids as monomers
   5099..5598    +  promoter       PGK promoter: mouse phosphoglycerate kinase 1 promoter
   5645..7297    +  CDS            luciferase: firefly luciferase synthetic luc2 version of the luciferase gene
   8401..8538    -  CDS            COG1 (fragment): COG1_HUMAN - Also known as KIAA1381, LDLB. Experimental evidence at protein level: Swiss-Prot protein existence level 1. Required for normal Golgi function. From Homo sapiens (Human).
   9497..10      +  misc_feature   MCS (fragment) (across the origin): pUC18/19 multiple cloning site
