>Addgene plasmid #117345 | pmiRGLO-FAM104A-202 | addgene full sequence | sequence record 231685 | Addgene NGS Result
GGGCACTTGGCGCTACACAAGTGGCCTCTGGCCTCGCACACATTCCACATCCACCGGTAGGCGCCAACCG
GCTCCGTTCTTTGGTGGCCCCTTCGCGCCACCTTCTACTCCTCCCCTAGTCAGGAAGTTCCCCCCCGCCC
CGCAGCTCGCGTCGTGCAGGACGTGACAAATGGAAGTAGCACGTCTCACTAGTCTCGTGCAGATGGACAG
CACCGCTGAGCAATGGAAGCGGGTAGGCCTTTGGGGCAGCGGCCAATAGCAGCTTTGCTCCTTCGCTTTC
TGGGCTCAGAGGCTGGGAAGGGGTGGGTCCGGGGGCGGGCTCAGGGGCGGGCTCAGGGGCGGGGCGGGCG
CCCGAAGGTCCTCCGGAGGCCCGGCATTCTGCACGCTTCAAAAGCGCACGTCTGCCGCGCTGTTCTCCTC
TTCCTCATCTCCGGGCCTTTCGACCTGCAGCCCAAGCTTGGCAATCCGGTACTGTTGGTAAAGCCACCAT
GGAAGATGCCAAAAACATTAAGAAGGGCCCAGCGCCATTCTACCCACTCGAAGACGGGACCGCCGGCGAG
CAGCTGCACAAAGCCATGAAGCGCTACGCCCTGGTGCCCGGCACCATCGCCTTTACCGACGCACATATCG
AGGTGGACATTACCTACGCCGAGTACTTCGAGATGAGCGTTCGGCTGGCAGAAGCTATGAAGCGCTATGG
GCTGAATACAAACCATCGGATCGTGGTGTGCAGCGAGAATAGCTTGCAGTTCTTCATGCCCGTGTTGGGT
GCCCTGTTCATCGGTGTGGCTGTGGCCCCAGCTAACGACATCTACAACGAGCGCGAGCTGCTGAACAGCA
TGGGCATCAGCCAGCCCACCGTCGTATTCGTGAGCAAGAAAGGGCTGCAAAAGATCCTCAACGTGCAAAA
GAAGCTACCGATCATACAAAAGATCATCATCATGGATAGCAAGACCGACTACCAGGGCTTCCAAAGCATG
TACACCTTCGTGACTTCCCATTTGCCACCCGGCTTCAACGAGTACGACTTCGTGCCCGAGAGCTTCGACC
GGGACAAAACCATCGCCCTGATCATGAACAGTAGTGGCAGTACCGGATTGCCCAAGGGCGTAGCCCTACC
GCACCGCACCGCTTGTGTCCGATTCAGTCATGCCCGCGACCCCATCTTCGGCAACCAGATCATCCCCGAC
ACCGCTATCCTCAGCGTGGTGCCATTTCACCACGGCTTCGGCATGTTCACCACGCTGGGCTACTTGATCT
GCGGCTTTCGGGTCGTGCTCATGTACCGCTTCGAGGAGGAGCTATTCTTGCGCAGCTTGCAAGACTATAA
GATTCAATCTGCCCTGCTGGTGCCCACACTATTTAGCTTCTTCGCTAAGAGCACTCTCATCGACAAGTAC
GACCTAAGCAACTTGCACGAGATCGCCAGCGGCGGGGCGCCGCTCAGCAAGGAGGTAGGTGAGGCCGTGG
CCAAACGCTTCCACCTACCAGGCATCCGCCAGGGCTACGGCCTGACAGAAACAACCAGCGCCATTCTGAT
CACCCCCGAAGGGGACGACAAGCCTGGCGCAGTAGGCAAGGTGGTGCCCTTCTTCGAGGCTAAGGTGGTG
GACTTGGACACCGGTAAGACACTGGGTGTGAACCAGCGCGGCGAGCTGTGCGTCCGTGGCCCCATGATCA
TGAGCGGCTACGTTAACAACCCCGAGGCTACAAACGCTCTCATCGACAAGGACGGCTGGCTGCACAGCGG
CGACATCGCCTACTGGGACGAGGACGAGCACTTCTTCATCGTGGACCGGCTGAAGAGCCTGATCAAATAC
AAGGGCTACCAGGTAGCCCCAGCCGAACTGGAGAGCATCCTGCTGCAACACCCCAACATCTTCGACGCCG
GGGTCGCCGGCCTGCCCGACGACGATGCCGGCGAGCTGCCCGCCGCAGTCGTCGTGCTGGAACACGGTAA
AACCATGACCGAGAAGGAGATCGTGGACTATGTGGCCAGCCAGGTTACAACCGCCAAGAAGCTGCGCGGT
GGTGTTGTGTTCGTGGACGAGGTGCCTAAAGGACTGACCGGCAAGTTGGACGCCCGCAAGATCCGCGAGA
TTCTCATTAAGGCCAAGAAGGGCGGCAAGATCGCCGTGTAATTCTAGTTGTTTAAACGAGCTCGTGTGCC
GGCAGTTTCTTGCCTTCTGTGAAGGGACAGCGCTGTGCAGATTTGATATTTCAACTTACAACTTGTTTTA
AAAGAAAAATTGCACACGAAAAATGCCTGTTGGCTTTTCAGTCTATATTTGAAATAACAGGTTAACAGGC
AGTTGTTTACTTGTGGTTTTGCTGCACTATTGCAATTTCAAAGGGGCTTTGAAGCAATTTTTTATAGGAT
TCTTTTGAGGGAGGGTATCAAATCTATGTCAAGGTAGTGGTTTGAGGAAAACTCATTCTGTGTGTTGAAT
CCATAGTATGTCCCATTCAGACTGATTTCCAAATCTGTCAACTAGAAACTCTACTTTATGTAAAGGGCCT
TTTAAAAATGCGGGATCTTCAATTTTTTTTATTCAATAAACTAGTAAAGAGTATCTAGTTTCCATGAAAA
AACATAAGTTTTTTTCCAAAATATAGGAAGCTTGATTCAGTCTTGCACTGAAATTAACTGCCATACTACC
TCTCAGTATGTAGATGTTCTATTGAAAGTACTCTCTCCTGTGTAACAGGAGAACAATCAGATCCAATTCA
GACTGTCAGTGAAGCACACTCCCTAATAATAGTCTCTACTCTTTGTTATATATTTGTATTTCCAGGGAGA
ATGTCTTTTAGATTCTTGTATACCCAGATAACTTCTGTGTCACTATTCCACCAGAGTCTGCACCTCAGAC
TTTAGTAGGAAACATGGCACAGTTCTGCAAGTAAAGTAATATGTAATGACTTTTTGTCCTACAAACTTGG
TCAGTCAGCAGCTTACATGATCTCATTGACAATTCCACCTTGTAGTGTCAACAATTAAGGTGTTGTTGAA
CGCTGATAAAATGTAAGCTACCTGAACTGATGTCTAAAGCAACAAGTATTGTGAAATTTTGGGACAAGGA
TTAACTTGATGCTTAAAGTAACCCCCAACAGTAACTAGGGGGCCACATTCCATCAGTGAAACTGGAAAGA
TTGGTGTGGCTGAGAATCAGATGAGCAGAGGCACCTTTAGAAGAAATAATGTGGTAGTATTTATTTAGGG
AGAGACAGATGTGTTGCCATGTTACTTAGTCATACTAGAGAGCCAGCCAAGTTTGAATAATGAAGGTGCA
GACGTGTTGTCTTCTTCACTGACAAGCTGTCTGAACAAGGAGCCAGGAACTGTCGGGTCACCAGCTGTGG
AGCGTGCCGGGGGGACAACCTGCCATTGGATGTAGAGAAAAGTGCCTTAGAGTTGGCCTGAGCCCTCCTG
CCCACTCGCCCTCCGCGCGACGCCACTCGGAGTCCACACGGCACACACAAGCGGAGCTGAGAAGCACGAT
GGCTCTAGTCAGAGGACTTTGCTGTCGGTCCAGATTTGAAGAGGACACGGAACAGCATGAGCCTTTGTGA
CAAAACTAGAATTTGGAAATGAGGACTGTCTTGGGAAAAGGGTAGACACAGGCACTTCTCTCCACAGCCT
GCTAACCTAATGTGGGCAGAACTGAAAGATCACTGCAGTGGAAACTGTTCTGGAAGAGGCTGCAACATAG
CCCATGCTTAGGGACTGGATGGTTTTTGCAAGAGCTTTTTTTTTTTTTAAACTACCATCTCCCAACTTTT
AAAGCCAGATACTTGACAAGGATTTTAGATCTTAATGGGTTCGATGGTAGGGAATACGGAAAGGATACAC
TGCTAATATTGTGTCTAACAATAAAGCAAACAACTCGATGCTGTAAGAAGACAAGCTGTTTGAGCTTTCA
AACACACATGCACACAGCACAATTCAGAAATACCCAGGAGGATTCCTGCAGGCTTAACAGTTGGCATCGT
ACTGAAATGAAACGTGTATTAACAAGAAAATGTCAAACTTTTGGGGAAACAAATTTTCTGTTACTTCCCA
CCCAACTAAAAGGGAAGATAAAACCATCATCACCAGAACAAAACAGATTTTCTCCAAACAAGTACAATGA
TAGTGCCGGGTTGGCAGTTAACTCTTTCACCCTACTAAATTCAAGAGCTCATCTCCACCCTGTCCTGTAT
ATTTTCTACATTTCTATTAAGAGGCTACTTGGTAGTGTCAGCGGGCATCTTTTACACCTTCTAGTAGCTC
AAGCTAGTAAAACCTTGTACTTCTCTATTGCGCCGCCATTAAAAGCAGCATTAGTGCATTTTGTCATTCA
AGTCGACCTGCAGGCATGCAAGCTGATCCGGCTGCTAACAAAGCCCGAAAGGAAGCTGAGTTGGCTGCTG
CCACCGCTGAGCAATAACTAGCATAACCCCTTGGGGCGGCCGCTTCGAGCAGACATGATAAGATACATTG
ATGAGTTTGGACAAACCACAACTAGAATGCAGTGAAAAAAATGCTTTATTTGTGAAATTTGTGATGCTAT
TGCTTTATTTGTAACCATTATAAGCTGCAATAAACAAGTTAACAACAACAATTGCATTCATTTTATGTTT
CAGGTTCAGGGGGAGATGTGGGAGGTTTTTTTAAGCAAGTAAAACCTCTACAAATGTGGTAAAATCGAAT
TTTAACAAAATATTAACGCTTACAATTTCCTGATGCGGTATTTTCTCCTTACGCATCTGTGCGGTATTTC
ACACCGCATACGCGGATCTGCGCAGCACCATGGCCTGAAATAACCTCTGAAAGAGGAACTTGGTTAGGTA
CCTTCTGAGGCGGAAAGAACCAGCTGTGGAATGTGTGTCAGTTAGGGTGTGGAAAGTCCCCAGGCTCCCC
AGCAGGCAGAAGTATGCAAAGCATGCATCTCAATTAGTCAGCAACCAGGTGTGGAAAGTCCCCAGGCTCC
CCAGCAGGCAGAAGTATGCAAAGCATGCATCTCAATTAGTCAGCAACCATAGTCCCGCCCCTAACTCCGC
CCATCCCGCCCCTAACTCCGCCCAGTTCCGCCCATTCTCCGCCCCATGGCTGACTAATTTTTTTTATTTA
TGCAGAGGCCGAGGCCGCCTCGGCCTCTGAGCTATTCCAGAAGTAGTGAGGAGGCTTTTTTGGAGGCCTA
GGCTTTTGCAAAAAGCTTGATTCTTCTGACACAACAGTCTCGAACCAAAGGCTGGAGCCACCATGGCTTC
CAAGGTGTACGACCCCGAGCAACGCAAACGCATGATCACTGGGCCTCAGTGGTGGGCTCGCTGCAAGCAA
ATGAACGTGCTGGACTCCTTCATCAACTACTATGATTCCGAGAAGCACGCCGAGAACGCCGTGATTTTTC
TGCATGGTAACGCTGCCTCCAGCTACCTGTGGAGGCACGTCGTGCCTCACATCGAGCCCGTGGCTAGATG
CATCATCCCTGATCTGATCGGAATGGGTAAGTCCGGCAAGAGCGGGAATGGCTCATATCGCCTCCTGGAT
CACTACAAGTACCTCACCGCTTGGTTCGAGCTGCTGAACCTTCCAAAGAAAATCATCTTTGTGGGCCACG
ACTGGGGGGCTTGTCTGGCCTTTCACTACTCCTACGAGCACCAAGACAAGATCAAGGCCATCGTCCATGC
TGAGAGTGTCGTGGACGTGATCGAGTCCTGGGACGAGTGGCCTGACATCGAGGAGGATATCGCCCTGATC
AAGAGCGAAGAGGGCGAGAAAATGGTGCTTGAGAATAACTTCTTCGTCGAGACCATGCTCCCAAGCAAGA
TCATGCGGAAACTGGAGCCTGAGGAGTTCGCTGCCTACCTGGAGCCATTCAAGGAGAAGGGCGAGGTTAG
ACGGCCTACCCTCTCCTGGCCTCGCGAGATCCCTCTCGTTAAGGGAGGCAAGCCCGACGTCGTCCAGATT
GTCCGCAACTACAACGCCTACCTTCGGGCCAGCGACGATCTGCCTAAGATGTTCATCGAGTCCGACCCTG
GGTTCTTTTCCAACGCTATTGTCGAGGGAGCTAAGAAGTTCCCTAACACCGAGTTCGTGAAGGTGAAGGG
CCTCCACTTCAGCCAGGAGGACGCTCCAGATGAAATGGGTAAGTACATCAAGAGCTTCGTGGAGCGCGTG
CTGAAGAACGAGCAGACCGGTGGTGGGAGCGGAGGTGGCGGATCAGGTGGCGGAGGCTCCGGAGGGATTG
AACAAGATGGATTGCACGCAGGTTCTCCGGCCGCTTGGGTGGAGAGGCTATTCGGCTATGACTGGGCACA
ACAGACAATCGGCTGCTCTGATGCCGCCGTGTTCCGGCTGTCAGCGCAGGGGCGCCCGGTTCTTTTTGTC
AAGACCGACCTGTCCGGTGCCCTGAATGAACTGCAGGACGAGGCAGCGCGGCTATCGTGGCTGGCCACGA
CGGGCGTTCCTTGCGCAGCTGTGCTCGACGTTGTCACTGAAGCGGGAAGGGACTGGCTGCTATTGGGCGA
AGTGCCGGGGCAGGATCTCCTGTCATCTCACCTTGCTCCTGCCGAGAAAGTATCCATCATGGCTGATGCA
ATGCGGCGGCTGCATACGCTTGATCCGGCTACCTGCCCATTCGACCACCAAGCGAAACATCGCATCGAGC
GAGCACGTACTCGGATGGAAGCCGGTCTTGTCGATCAGGATGATCTGGACGAAGAGCATCAGGGGCTCGC
GCCAGCCGAACTGTTCGCCAGGCTCAAGGCGCGCATGCCCGACGGCGAGGATCTCGTCGTGACCCATGGC
GATGCCTGCTTGCCGAATATCATGGTGGAAAATGGCCGCTTTTCTGGATTCATCGACTGTGGCCGGCTGG
GTGTGGCGGACCGCTATCAGGACATAGCGTTGGCTACCCGTGATATTGCTGAAGAGCTTGGCGGCGAATG
GGCTGACCGCTTCCTCGTGCTTTACGGTATCGCCGCTCCCGATTCGCAGCGCATCGCCTTCTATCGCCTT
CTTGACGAGTTCTTCTGAGCGGGACTCTGGGGTTCGAAATGACCGACCAAGCGACGCCCAACCTGCCATC
ACGATGGCCGCAATAAAATATCTTTATTTTCATTACATCTGTGTGTTGGTTTTTTGTGTGAATCGATAGC
GATAAGGATCCTCTTTGCGCTTGCGTTTTCCCTTGTCCAGATAGCCCAGTAGCTGACATTCATCCGGGGT
CAGCACCGTTTCTGCGGACTGGCTTTCTACGTAATGGTTTCTTAGACGTCAGGTGGCACTTTTCGGGGAA
ATGTGCGCGGAACCCCTATTTGTTTATTTTTCTAAATACATTCAAATATGTATCCGCTCATGAGACAATA
ACCCTGATAAATGCTTCAATAATATTGAAAAAGGAAGAGTATGAGTATTCAACATTTCCGTGTCGCCCTT
ATTCCCTTTTTTGCGGCATTTTGCCTTCCTGTTTTTGCTCACCCAGAAACGCTGGTGAAAGTAAAAGATG
CTGAAGATCAGTTGGGTGCACGAGTGGGTTACATCGAACTGGATCTCAACAGCGGTAAGATCCTTGAGAG
TTTTCGCCCCGAAGAACGTTTTCCAATGATGAGCACTTTCAAAGTTCTGCTATGTGGCGCGGTATTATCC
CGTATTGACGCCGGGCAAGAGCAACTCGGTCGCCGCATACACTATTCTCAGAATGACTTGGTTGAGTACT
CACCAGTCACAGAAAAGCATCTTACGGATGGCATGACAGTAAGAGAATTATGCAGTGCTGCCATAACCAT
GAGTGATAACACTGCGGCCAACTTACTTCTGACAACTATCGGAGGACCGAAGGAGCTAACCGCTTTTTTG
CACAACATGGGGGATCATGTAACTCGCCTTGATCGTTGGGAACCGGAGCTGAATGAAGCCATACCAAACG
ACGAGCGTGACACCACGATGCCTGTAGCAATGGCAACAACGTTGCGCAAACTATTAACTGGCGAACTACT
TACTCTAGCTTCCCGGCAACAATTAATAGACTGGATGGAGGCGGATAAAGTTGCAGGACCACTTCTGCGC
TCGGCCCTTCCGGCTGGCTGGTTTATTGCTGATAAATCTGGAGCCGGTGAGCGTGGGTCTCGCGGTATCA
TTGCAGCACTGGGGCCAGATGGTAAGCCCTCCCGTATCGTAGTTATCTACACGACGGGGAGTCAGGCAAC
TATGGATGAACGAAATAGACAGATCGCTGAGATAGGTGCCTCACTGATTAAGCATTGGTAATTCGAAATG
ACCGACCAAGCGACGCCCAACCGGTATCAGCTCACTCAAAGGCGGTAATACGGTTATCCACAGAATCAGG
GGATAACGCAGGAAAGAACATGTGAGCAAAAGGCCAGCAAAAGGCCAGGAACCGTAAAAAGGCCGCGTTG
CTGGCGTTTTTCCATAGGCTCCGCCCCCCTGACGAGCATCACAAAAATCGACGCTCAAGTCAGAGGTGGC
GAAACCCGACAGGACTATAAAGATACCAGGCGTTTCCCCCTGGAAGCTCCCTCGTGCGCTCTCCTGTTCC
GACCCTGCCGCTTACCGGATACCTGTCCGCCTTTCTCCCTTCGGGAAGCGTGGCGCTTTCTCATAGCTCA
CGCTGTAGGTATCTCAGTTCGGTGTAGGTCGTTCGCTCCAAGCTGGGCTGTGTGCACGAACCCCCCGTTC
AGCCCGACCGCTGCGCCTTATCCGGTAACTATCGTCTTGAGTCCAACCCGGTAAGACACGACTTATCGCC
ACTGGCAGCAGCCACTGGTAACAGGATTAGCAGAGCGAGGTATGTAGGCGGTGCTACAGAGTTCTTGAAG
TGGTGGCCTAACTACGGCTACACTAGAAGGACAGTATTTGGTATCTGCGCTCTGCTGAAGCCAGTTACCT
TCGGAAAAAGAGTTGGTAGCTCTTGATCCGGCAAACAAACCACCGCTGGTAGCGGTGGTTTTTTTGTTTG
CAAGCAGCAGATTACGCGCAGAAAAAAAGGATTTCAAGAAGATCCTTTGATCTTTTCTACGGGGTCTGAC
GCTCAGTGGAACGAAAACTCACGTTAAGGGATTTTGGTCATGAGATTATCAAAAAGGATCTTCACCTAGA
TCCTTTTATAGTCCGGAAATACAGGAACGCACGCTGGATGGCCCTTCGCTGGGATGGTGAAACCATGAAA
AATGGCAGCTTCAGTGGATTAAGTGGGGGTAATGTGGCCTGTACCCTCTGGTTGCATAGGTATTCATACG
GTTAAAATTTATCAGGCGCGATTGCGGCAGTTTTTCGGGTGGTTTGTTGCCATTTTTACCTGTCTGCTGC
CGTGATCGCGCTGAACGCGTTTTAGCGGTGCGTACAATTAAGGGATTATGGTAAATCCACTTACTGTCTG
CCCTCGTAGCCATCGAGATAAACCGCAGTACTCCGGCCACGATGCGTCCGGCGTAGAGGATCGAGATCTA
CCGGGTAGGGGAGGCGCTTTTCCCAAGGCAGTCTGGAGCATGCGCTTTAGCAGCCCCGCT
Features (pLannotate 1.2.2; 19 found; start..end, strand, type, name):
    489..2141    +  CDS            luciferase: firefly luciferase synthetic luc2 version of the luciferase gene
   3245..3382    -  CDS            COG1 (fragment): COG1_HUMAN - Also known as KIAA1381, LDLB. Experimental evidence at protein level: Swiss-Prot protein existence level 1. Required for normal Golgi function. From Homo sapiens (Human).
   4341..4364    +  misc_feature   MCS (fragment): pUC18/19 multiple cloning site
   4371..4420    +  CDS            SET1 (fragment): solubility-enhancement tag derived from T7 phage gene 10B
   4428..4447    +  terminator     T7 terminator (fragment): transcription terminator for bacteriophage T7 RNA polymerase
   4469..4590    -  polyA_signal   SV40 poly(A) signal: SV40 polyadenylation signal
   4613..4681    -  CDS            large T antigen (fragment): large T antigen from SV40 (simian virus 40)
   4686..4718    +  rep_origin     M13 ori (fragment): M13 bacteriophage origin of replication; arrow indicates direction of (+) strand synthesis
   4719..4770    -  misc_feature   bom (fragment): basis of mobility region from pBR322
   4835..5192    +  promoter       SV40 promoter: SV40 enhancer and early promoter
   5243..6175    +  CDS            hRluc: Renilla luciferase human codon-optimized
   6226..7018    +  CDS            NeoR/KanR (fragment): aminoglycoside phosphotransferase from Tn5; aph(3')-II (or nptII); confers resistance to neomycin, kanamycin, and G418 (Geneticin®)
   7082..7130    +  polyA_signal   poly(A) signal: synthetic polyadenylation signal
   7151..7243    -  CDS            tnpA (fragment): TN5P_ECOLX - Also known as tnp. Experimental evidence at protein level: Swiss-Prot protein existence level 1. Mediates transposition of transposon Tn5 by a 'cut and paste' mechanism. First, the monomeric transposase binds the 19 bp inverted DNA repeats flanking the transposon. Then, dimerization of the DNA- bound transposase creates a synaptic DNA complex. After nicking of the first DNA strand, excision of the transposon proceeds through a series of intermediates. The transposase then mediates the insertion of the transposon at a new site by strand transfer. The activity of the wild- type tran
   7286..7390    +  promoter       AmpR promoter: bla
   7391..8251    +  CDS            AmpR: β-lactamase; bla; confers resistance to ampicillin, carbenicillin, and related antibiotics
   8409..8997    -  rep_origin     ori: high-copy-number ColE1/pMB1/pBR322/pUC origin of replication
   9113..9396    +  misc_feature   cer region: ColE1-derived recombination site that helps to maintain plasmids as monomers
   9453..442     +  promoter       PGK promoter (across the origin): mouse phosphoglycerate kinase 1 promoter
