[The description below was written by a language model from this plasmid's Addgene catalogue record and pLannotate feature annotations shown in this document.]
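Description:
pmiRGLO-FAM104A-202 is a mammalian dual-luciferase reporter plasmid built on the Promega pmiRGLO backbone, designed to test whether a human 3′ UTR is targeted by a microRNA. It is propagated in E. coli as a high-copy plasmid through a ColE1/pUC-type origin with ampicillin selection (AmpR under its own bla promoter), and a ColE1 cer site helps keep the plasmid monomeric. The total size is 9,510 bp, and the depositor's sequence and the repository's sequencing result give the same set of features, differing only in where numbering starts.

The test cassette uses the mouse PGK-1 promoter to drive the synthetic firefly luciferase gene luc2. The roughly 2.2 kb 3′ UTR of the human FAM104A-202 transcript was inserted by Gibson assembly immediately downstream of the luciferase coding sequence, destroying the flanking NheI and XbaI cloning sites. The insert is followed by remnants of the multiple cloning site and an SV40 polyadenylation signal. A short antisense match to COG1 annotated inside the insert region is probably an automated hit to neighbouring or overlapping human genomic sequence rather than a designed element. The other small fragment annotations (SET1, large T antigen, M13 ori, bom, tnpA) also look like backbone remnants.

A second unit on the same plasmid has the SV40 enhancer/early promoter driving humanized Renilla luciferase followed by a neomycin phosphotransferase sequence and a synthetic poly(A) signal. This provides an internal normalization control and G418 selection in mammalian cells. If a microRNA binds the cloned UTR, firefly signal falls relative to Renilla. The associated publication studied the regulatory network of miR-124 during human neurogenesis, which suggests this UTR was tested as a candidate miR-124 target, though the record does not say so explicitly.
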