Addgene plasmid #117345: pmiRGLO-FAM104A-202
Purpose: Dual luciferase assay for miRNA-targeted UTR
Depositing lab: Volker Busskamp. Depositing organization: Technische Universitaet Dresden. Publication: Combined Experimental and System-Level Analyses Reveal the Complex Regulatory Network of miR-124 during Human Neurogenesis. Kutsche LK, Gysi DM, Fallmann J, Lenk K, Petri R, Swiersy A, Klapper SD, Pircs K, Khattak S, Stadler PF, Jakobsson J, Nowick K, Busskamp V. Cell Syst. 2018 Sep 28. pii: S2405-4712(18)30358-2. doi: 10.1016/j.cels.2018.08.011. PubMed 30292704.
Backbone
  Vector backbone: pmiRGLO
  Backbone manufacturer: Promega
  Backbone size w/o insert (bp): 7334
  Vector type: Mammalian Expression, Luciferase
  Selectable markers: Neomycin (select with G418)
Growth in bacteria
  Bacterial resistance: Ampicillin, 100 μg/mL
  Growth temperature: 37°C
  Growth strain: DH5alpha
  Copy number: High Copy
Gene/Insert
  Gene/Insert name: 3' UTR FAM104A-202
  Species: H. sapiens (human)
  Insert size (bp): 2176
  Promoter: Murine PGK-1
  Tag / fusion protein: luciferase (N terminal on backbone)
  Cloning method: Gibson Cloning
  Sequencing primers: 5′ Fluc-F1 (AGAAGCTGCGCGGTGGTGTTGTG); 3′ T7terminal
Terms and licenses: Academic/Nonprofit Terms; Industry Terms: Not Available to Industry
Depositor comments: 5' NheI cloning site destroyed, 3' XbaI cloning site destroyed
How to cite: pmiRGLO-FAM104A-202 was a gift from Volker Busskamp (Addgene plasmid # 117345 ; http://n2t.net/addgene:117345 ; RRID:Addgene_117345)
